Addgene plasmid #173673: pKSB-611U6-sgRNA3 AGAG AACA
Purpose: (Empty Backbone) To clone and express a gRNA in Anopheles
Depositing lab: Eric Marois. Depositing organization: CNRS UPR 9022, INSERM U1257, Réponse immunitaire chez le moustique anophèle vecteur du paludisme. Publication: A toolbox of engineered mosquito lines to study salivary gland biology and malaria transmission. Klug D, Arnold K, Mela-Lopez R, Marois E, Blandin SA. PLoS Pathog. 2022 Oct 12;18(10):e1010881. doi: 10.1371/journal.ppat.1010881. eCollection 2022 Oct. PubMed 36223382.
Backbone
  Vector backbone: pBluescript II KS +
  Backbone manufacturer: Stratagene
  Backbone size (bp): 3000
  Modifications to backbone: BsaI restriction site was mutated. U6 promoter from Anopheles gambiae AGAP013557 drives expression of a classical gRNA template (Jinek et al., 2012) in which a specific gRNA protospacer sequence can be cloned using two BbsI restrictions sites.
  Vector type: Insect Expression, CRISPR
Growth in bacteria
  Bacterial resistance: Ampicillin, 100 μg/mL
  Growth temperature: 37°C
  Growth strain: DH5alpha
  Copy number: High Copy
Gene/Insert
  Cloning method: Restriction Enzyme
  Sequencing primers: 5′ M13R; 3′ M13F
Terms and licenses: Academic/Nonprofit Terms; Industry Terms: Not Available to Industry
Depositor comments: U6 promoter from Anopheles gambiae AGAP013557 drives expression of a classical gRNA template (Jinek et al., 2012) in which a specific gRNA protospacer sequence can be cloned using two BbsI restrictions sites. This plasmid is part of a kit to assemble a multiple-gRNA expression vector by Golden Gate Cloning for mutagenesis in Anopheles mosquitoes.
How to cite: pKSB-611U6-sgRNA3 AGAG AACA was a gift from Eric Marois (Addgene plasmid # 173673 ; http://n2t.net/addgene:173673 ; RRID:Addgene_173673)
