[The description below was written by a language model from this plasmid's Addgene catalogue record and pLannotate feature annotations shown in this document.]
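Description:
pKSB-611U6-sgRNA3 AGAG AACA is an empty guide-RNA cloning and expression vector for CRISPR/Cas9 mutagenesis in Anopheles mosquitoes, built on the pBluescript II KS+ phagemid. The sequenced plasmid is about 3.4 kb and keeps the usual backbone parts. These are a high-copy ColE1/pUC origin for propagation in E. coli, the β-lactamase gene with its own promoter for ampicillin selection, and an f1 origin. It also retains remnants of the lacZα region, with the lac promoter and operator and the flanking T7 and T3 promoters. The backbone's BsaI site was mutated, which presumably leaves BsaI free for the downstream Golden Gate assembly, although the record does not state the reason.

The payload lies between the two halves of the split multiple cloning site, in reverse orientation relative to the T7 promoter. A U6 promoter from the Anopheles gambiae gene AGAP013557, a typical RNA polymerase III promoter for small RNAs, drives a classical Streptococcus pyogenes Cas9 single-guide RNA scaffold. The automated feature table annotates the scaffold but not the mosquito U6 promoter. The promoter most likely occupies the unannotated stretch between the scaffold and the second MCS fragment. Two BbsI sites allow a target-specific protospacer to be inserted by restriction cloning, completing the sgRNA transcription unit.

The plasmid belongs to a kit in which individual U6-sgRNA modules are combined by Golden Gate cloning into a single vector expressing several guides. The "sgRNA3" and "AGAG AACA" in the name probably indicate the module's position and its flanking four-base overhangs in that assembly, but the record does not define them explicitly.
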