Features (pLannotate 1.2.2; 14 found; start..end, strand, type, name):
     30..458     -  rep_origin     f1 ori (sequence partly withheld): f1 bacteriophage origin of replication; arrow indicates direction of (+) strand synthesis
    463..620     -  CDS            lacZα (fragment): LacZα fragment of β-galactosidase; lacZ fragment
    623..641     +  promoter       T7 promoter: promoter for bacteriophage T7 RNA polymerase
    650..696     +  misc_feature   MCS (fragment): pBluescript multiple cloning site
    738..813     -  misc_RNA       gRNA scaffold: guide RNA scaffold for the Streptococcus pyogenes CRISPR/Cas9 system
   1162..1226    +  misc_feature   MCS (fragment): pBluescript multiple cloning site
   1238..1256    -  promoter       T3 promoter: promoter for bacteriophage T3 RNA polymerase
   1301..1317    -  protein_bind   lac operator: The lac repressor binds to the lac operator to inhibit transcription in E. coli. This inhibition can be relieved by adding lactose or isopropyl-β-D-thiogalactopyranoside (IPTG). lac repressor encoded by lacI
   1325..1355    -  promoter       lac promoter: promoter for the E. coli lac operon
   1370..1391    -  protein_bind   CAP binding site: CAP binding activates transcription in the presence of cAMP. E. coli catabolite activator protein
   1404..1496    -  CDS            lacI (fragment): lac repressor; lacI; The lac repressor binds to the lac operator to inhibit transcription in E. coli. This inhibition can be relieved by adding lactose or isopropyl-β-D-thiogalactopyranoside (IPTG).
   1679..2267    -  rep_origin     ori: high-copy-number ColE1/pMB1/pBR322/pUC origin of replication
   2438..3298    -  CDS            AmpR: β-lactamase; bla; confers resistance to ampicillin, carbenicillin, and related antibiotics
   3299..3403    -  promoter       AmpR promoter: bla
>Addgene plasmid #173673 | pKSB-611U6-sgRNA3 AGAG AACA | addgene full sequence | sequence record 342922 | Addgene NGS Result
CTAAATTGTAAGCGTTAATATTTTGTTAAAATTCGCGTTAAATTTTTGTTAAATCAGCTCATTTTTTAAC
CAATAGGCCGAAATCGGCAAAATCCCTTATAAATCAAAAGAATAGACCGAGATAGGGT
[37 nt withheld, positions 129-165]
AAAGAACGTGGACTCCAACGTCAAAGG
[49 nt withheld, positions 193-241]
T
[91 nt withheld, positions 243-333]
G
[124 nt withheld, positions 335-458]
CCCATTCGCCATTCAGGCTGCGCAACTGTTGGGAAGGGCGATCGGTGCGGGCCTCTTCGCTATTACGCCA
GCTGGCGAAAGGGGGATGTGCTGCAAGGCGATTAAGTTGGGTAACGCCAGGGTTTTCCCAGTCACGACGT
TGTAAAACGACGGCCAGTGAATTGTAATACGACTCACTATAGGGCGAATTGGAGCTCCACCGCGGTGGCG
GCCGCTCTAGAACTAGTGGATCCCCCGGTCTCGAGAGGATGAAAATAAGAAAAACATTTGACAAAAAAAG
CACCGACTCGGTGCCACTTTTTCAAGTTGATAACGGACTAGCCTTATTTTAACTTGCTATTTCTAGCTCT
AAAACAGGTCTTCTCGAAGACCCAAGGACGAGGGGAAAAAAGGTTGTATATATACTTTGCGCTTTCAATC
CTTGCTCTAGCGATGCATAAAGGATATTCAAGAAGGATTTTTTGCCTGAGTGTGACTGTTATAAGGTTTT
GATCCTGCCGTAACTCACGCTAATGTGATGTTTCATAAACTTTTCAACATTTCTTGTATTGCTTCATCTC
TTTTTTAATCAAAAGTTACTATTCATTGTAATACGTTGAAATATCAAAAAAGAATAAACAGTTTTCCTAT
GATTAATTCAAAAACAGAGTTTTCTAGAATAACCAAGAGCCAAACCGCTTCAGTGTATATGTGGAACATG
AGACCGGGCTGCAGGAATTCGATATCAAGCTTATCGATACCGTCGACCTCGAGGGGGGGCCCGGTACCAG
CTTTTGTTCCCTTTAGTGAGGGTTAATTTCGAGCTTGGCGTAATCATGGTCATAGCTGTTTCCTGTGTGA
AATTGTTATCCGCTCACAATTCCACACAACATACGAGCCGGAAGCATAAAGTGTAAAGCCTGGGGTGCCT
AATGAGTGAGCTAACTCACATTAATTGCGTTGCGCTCACTGCCCGCTTTCCAGTCGGGAAACCTGTCGTG
CCAGCTGCATTAATGAATCGGCCAACGCGCGGGGAGAGGCGGTTTGCGTATTGGGCGCTCTTCCGCTTCC
TCGCTCACTGACTCGCTGCGCTCGGTCGTTCGGCTGCGGCGAGCGGTATCAGCTCACTCAAAGGCGGTAA
TACGGTTATCCACAGAATCAGGGGATAACGCAGGAAAGAACATGTGAGCAAAAGGCCAGCAAAAGGCCAG
GAACCGTAAAAAGGCCGCGTTGCTGGCGTTTTTCCATAGGCTCCGCCCCCCTGACGAGCATCACAAAAAT
CGACGCTCAAGTCAGAGGTGGCGAAACCCGACAGGACTATAAAGATACCAGGCGTTTCCCCCTGGAAGCT
CCCTCGTGCGCTCTCCTGTTCCGACCCTGCCGCTTACCGGATACCTGTCCGCCTTTCTCCCTTCGGGAAG
CGTGGCGCTTTCTCATAGCTCACGCTGTAGGTATCTCAGTTCGGTGTAGGTCGTTCGCTCCAAGCTGGGC
TGTGTGCACGAACCCCCCGTTCAGCCCGACCGCTGCGCCTTATCCGGTAACTATCGTCTTGAGTCCAACC
CGGTAAGACACGACTTATCGCCACTGGCAGCAGCCACTGGTAACAGGATTAGCAGAGCGAGGTATGTAGG
CGGTGCTACAGAGTTCTTGAAGTGGTGGCCTAACTACGGCTACACTAGAAGAACAGTATTTGGTATCTGC
GCTCTGCTGAAGCCAGTTACCTTCGGAAAAAGAGTTGGTAGCTCTTGATCCGGCAAACAAACCACCGCTG
GTAGCGGTGGTTTTTTTGTTTGCAAGCAGCAGATTACGCGCAGAAAAAAAGGATCTCAAGAAGATCCTTT
GATCTTTTCTACGGGGTCTGACGCTCAGTGGAACGAAAACTCACGTTAAGGGATTTTGGTCATGAGATTA
TCAAAAAGGATCTTCACCTAGATCCTTTTAAATTAAAAATGAAGTTTTAAATCAATCTAAAGTATATATG
AGTAAACTTGGTCTGACAGTTACCAATGCTTAATCAGTGAGGCACCTATCTCAGCGATCTGTCTATTTCG
TTCATCCATAGTTGCCTGACTCCCCGTCGTGTAGATAACTACGATACGGGAGGGCTTACCATCTGGCCCC
AGTGCTGCAATGATACCGCGAGATCCACGCTCACCGGCTCCAGATTTATCAGCAATAAACCAGCCAGCCG
GAAGGGCCGAGCGCAGAAGTGGTCCTGCAACTTTATCCGCCTCCATCCAGTCTATTAATTGTTGCCGGGA
AGCTAGAGTAAGTAGTTCGCCAGTTAATAGTTTGCGCAACGTTGTTGCCATTGCTACAGGCATCGTGGTG
TCACGCTCGTCGTTTGGTATGGCTTCATTCAGCTCCGGTTCCCAACGATCAAGGCGAGTTACATGATCCC
CCATGTTGTGCAAAAAAGCGGTTAGCTCCTTCGGTCCTCCGATCGTTGTCAGAAGTAAGTTGGCCGCAGT
GTTATCACTCATGGTTATGGCAGCACTGCATAATTCTCTTACTGTCATGCCATCCGTAAGATGCTTTTCT
GTGACTGGTGAGTACTCAACCAAGTCATTCTGAGAATAGTGTATGCGGCGACCGAGTTGCTCTTGCCCGG
CGTCAATACGGGATAATACCGCGCCACATAGCAGAACTTTAAAAGTGCTCATCATTGGAAAACGTTCTTC
GGGGCGAAAACTCTCAAGGATCTTACCGCTGTTGAGATCCAGTTCGATGTAACCCACTCGTGCACCCAAC
TGATCTTCAGCATCTTTTACTTTCACCAGCGTTTCTGGGTGAGCAAAAACAGGAAGGCAAAATGCCGCAA
AAAAGGGAATAAGGGCGACACGGAAATGTTGAATACTCATACTCTTCCTTTTTCAATATTATTGAAGCAT
TTATCAGGGTTATTGTCTCATGAGCGGATACATATTTGAATGTATTTAGAAAAATAAACAAATAGGGGTT
CCGCGCACATTTCCCCGAAAAGTGCCAC
